Addgene plasmid #173428: lenticrispr-wt-ltr-puro
Purpose: Expresses Cas9 and guide RNA, contains intact LTR
Depositing lab: Jakob Reiser. Depositing organization: FDA, Center for Biologics Evaluation and Research (CBER). Publication: CRISPR library screening to develop HEK293-derived cell lines with improved lentiviral vector titers. Iaffaldano BJ, Marino MP, Reiser J. Front Genome Ed. 2023 Jul 13;5:1218328. doi: 10.3389/fgeed.2023.1218328. eCollection 2023. PubMed 37520398.
Backbone
  Vector backbone: lentiCRISPR v2
  Total vector size (bp): 15273
  Modifications to backbone: Added functional 3'-LTR sequence
  Vector type: Mammalian Expression, Lentiviral
  Selectable markers: Puromycin
Growth in bacteria
  Bacterial resistance: Ampicillin, 100 μg/mL
  Growth temperature: 37°C
  Growth strain: NEB Stable
  Copy number: High Copy
Gene/Insert
  Gene/Insert name: S. pyogenes sgRNA cassette
  Species: Synthetic
Resource information
  A portion of this plasmid was derived from a plasmid made by: Addgene plasmid #52961
Terms and licenses: Academic/Nonprofit Terms; Industry Terms: Not Available to Industry
How to cite: lenticrispr-wt-ltr-puro was a gift from Jakob Reiser (Addgene plasmid # 173428 ; http://n2t.net/addgene:173428 ; RRID:Addgene_173428)
