[The description below was written by a language model from this plasmid's Addgene catalogue record and pLannotate feature annotations shown in this document.]
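Description:
lenticrispr-wt-ltr-puro is a 15.3 kb HIV-1-based lentiviral transfer plasmid derived from lentiCRISPR v2, built to deliver Streptococcus pyogenes Cas9 and a single guide RNA to mammalian cells from one vector. In bacteria it is maintained as a high-copy plasmid through a ColE1/pUC-type origin with ampicillin selection (AmpR). The backbone also carries an f1 origin and an SV40/EM7-driven bleomycin/Zeocin resistance cassette located outside the viral genome.

Viral genomic RNA is transcribed from a CMV enhancer/promoter fused to a truncated 5' LTR, followed by the Ψ packaging signal with a gag fragment, the RRE for Rev-dependent nuclear export, and the cPPT/CTS. The payload begins with a human U6 promoter and the S. pyogenes gRNA scaffold. These are separated by roughly 1.9 kb of sequence, part of which is annotated as a bacterial deoC1 match. This is most likely the filler that a guide sequence replaces on cloning, as in the parent vector, although the record does not say so. An EF-1α core promoter then drives Cas9, and a puromycin resistance coding sequence lies downstream, presumably in the same transcription unit, for selecting transduced cells. The linker between the two is not annotated. A WPRE enhances expression.

The defining change from the self-inactivating parent is a restored functional 3' LTR. In the feature table it appears as a nef fragment plus an LTR segment, followed by a bGH polyadenylation signal. After reverse transcription, an intact 3' LTR gives the provirus transcriptionally competent LTRs, so full-length vector RNA carrying the guide can in principle be expressed from integrated copies and repackaged. The associated work used CRISPR library screening to obtain HEK293-derived cell lines with improved lentiviral vector titers.
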