Features (pLannotate 1.2.2; 34 found; start..end, strand, type, name):
    223..1083    -  CDS            AmpR: β-lactamase; bla; confers resistance to ampicillin, carbenicillin, and related antibiotics
   1084..1188    -  promoter       AmpR promoter: bla
   1247..1299    -  misc_feature   bom (fragment): basis of mobility region from pBR322
   1454..1833    +  enhancer       CMV enhancer: human cytomegalovirus immediate early enhancer
   1834..2033    +  promoter       CMV promoter: human cytomegalovirus (CMV) immediate early promoter
   2051..2231    +  LTR            5' LTR (truncated): truncated 5' long terminal repeat (LTR) from HIV-1
   2278..2403    +  misc_feature   HIV-1 Ψ: packaging signal of human immunodeficiency virus type 1
   2387..2750    +  CDS            HIV-1 gag (fragment): gag protein from human immunodeficiency virus 1; gag
   2896..3129    +  misc_feature   RRE: The Rev response element (RRE) of HIV-1 allows for Rev-dependent mRNA export from the nucleus to the cytoplasm.
   3506..3606    +  CDS            Rev (fragment): human immunodeficiency virus 1 (HIV-1) Rev protein; rev; enhances nuclear export of unspliced and incompletely spliced viral mRNAs
   3656..3773    +  misc_feature   cPPT/CTS: central polypurine tract and central termination sequence of HIV-1
   3824..4064    +  promoter       U6 promoter: RNA polymerase III promoter for human U6 snRNA
   4250..4909    -  CDS            deoC1: DEOC1_STAAN - Also known as dra. Experimental evidence at protein level: Swiss-Prot protein existence level 1. Catalyzes a reversible aldol reaction between acetaldehyde and D-glyceraldehyde 3-phosphate to generate 2-deoxy-D-ribose 5- phosphate. From Staphylococcus aureus (strain N315).
   5954..6029    +  misc_RNA       gRNA scaffold: guide RNA scaffold for the Streptococcus pyogenes CRISPR/Cas9 system
   6047..6065    +  CDS            small t antigen (fragment): SV40 (simian virus 40) small t antigen
   6091..6302    +  promoter       EF-1α core promoter: core promoter for human elongation factor EF-1α
   6327..10430   +  CDS            Cas9: Cas9 (Csn1) endonuclease from the Streptococcus pyogenes Type II CRISPR/Cas system generates RNA-guided double strand breaks in DNA
  10568..11165   +  CDS            PuroR (fragment): puromycin N-acetyltransferase; pac from Streptomyces; confers resistance to puromycin
  11181..11769   +  misc_feature   WPRE: woodchuck hepatitis virus posttranscriptional regulatory element
  11765..12169   +  CDS            nef (fragment): NEF_HV112 - Experimental evidence at protein level: Swiss-Prot protein existence level 1. Extracellular Nef protein targets CD4(+) T-lymphocytes for apoptosis by interacting with CXCR4 surface receptors. From Human immunodeficiency virus type 1 group M subtype B (isolate PCV12) (HIV-1).
  12294..12474   +  LTR            5' LTR (truncated): truncated 5' long terminal repeat (LTR) from HIV-1
  12506..12730   +  polyA_signal   bGH poly(A) signal: bovine growth hormone polyadenylation signal
  12734..12755   +  promoter       SV40 promoter (fragment): SV40 enhancer and early promoter
  12776..13204   +  rep_origin     f1 ori (sequence partly withheld): f1 bacteriophage origin of replication; arrow indicates direction of (+) strand synthesis
  13218..13547   +  promoter       SV40 promoter: SV40 enhancer and early promoter
  13595..13642   +  promoter       EM7 promoter: synthetic bacterial promoter&nbsp
  13661..14035   +  CDS            BleoR: antibiotic-binding protein; Sh ble from Streptoalloteichus hindustanus; confers resistance to bleomycin, phleomycin, and Zeocin™
  14045..14170   +  CDS            ble (fragment): BLE_KLEPN - Experimental evidence at protein level: Swiss-Prot protein existence level 1. Binding protein with a strong affinity to the bleomycin family of antibiotics. Binds to CL990; an antimitotic-antibiotic compound. From Klebsiella pneumoniae.
  14165..14286   +  polyA_signal   SV40 poly(A) signal: SV40 polyadenylation signal
  14357..14379   -  protein_bind   lac operator (fragment): The lac repressor binds to the lac operator to inhibit transcription in E. coli. This inhibition can be relieved by adding lactose or isopropyl-β-D-thiogalactopyranoside (IPTG). lac repressor encoded by lacI
  14383..14413   -  promoter       lac promoter: promoter for the E. coli lac operon
  14428..14449   -  protein_bind   CAP binding site: CAP binding activates transcription in the presence of cAMP. E. coli catabolite activator protein
  14462..14554   -  CDS            lacI (fragment): lac repressor; lacI; The lac repressor binds to the lac operator to inhibit transcription in E. coli. This inhibition can be relieved by adding lactose or isopropyl-β-D-thiogalactopyranoside (IPTG).
  14737..52      -  rep_origin     ori (across the origin): high-copy-number ColE1/pMB1/pBR322/pUC origin of replication
>Addgene plasmid #173428 | lenticrispr-wt-ltr-puro | addgene full sequence | sequence record 361387 | Addgene NGS Result
TGGTTTTTTTGTTTGCAAGCAGCAGATTACGCGCAGAAAAAAAGGATCTCAAGAAGATCCTTTGATCTTT
TCTACGGGGTCTGACGCTCAGTGGAACGAAAACTCACGTTAAGGGATTTTGGTCATGAGATTATCAAAAA
GGATCTTCACCTAGATCCTTTTAAATTAAAAATGAAGTTTTAAATCAATCTAAAGTATATATGAGTAAAC
TTGGTCTGACAGTTACCAATGCTTAATCAGTGAGGCACCTATCTCAGCGATCTGTCTATTTCGTTCATCC
ATAGTTGCCTGACTCCCCGTCGTGTAGATAACTACGATACGGGAGGGCTTACCATCTGGCCCCAGTGCTG
CAATGATACCGCGAGACCCACGCTCACCGGCTCCAGATTTATCAGCAATAAACCAGCCAGCCGGAAGGGC
CGAGCGCAGAAGTGGTCCTGCAACTTTATCCGCCTCCATCCAGTCTATTAATTGTTGCCGGGAAGCTAGA
GTAAGTAGTTCGCCAGTTAATAGTTTGCGCAACGTTGTTGCCATTGCTACAGGCATCGTGGTGTCACGCT
CGTCGTTTGGTATGGCTTCATTCAGCTCCGGTTCCCAACGATCAAGGCGAGTTACATGATCCCCCATGTT
GTGCAAAAAAGCGGTTAGCTCCTTCGGTCCTCCGATCGTTGTCAGAAGTAAGTTGGCCGCAGTGTTATCA
CTCATGGTTATGGCAGCACTGCATAATTCTCTTACTGTCATGCCATCCGTAAGATGCTTTTCTGTGACTG
GTGAGTACTCAACCAAGTCATTCTGAGAATAGTGTATGCGGCGACCGAGTTGCTCTTGCCCGGCGTCAAT
ACGGGATAATACCGCGCCACATAGCAGAACTTTAAAAGTGCTCATCATTGGAAAACGTTCTTCGGGGCGA
AAACTCTCAAGGATCTTACCGCTGTTGAGATCCAGTTCGATGTAACCCACTCGTGCACCCAACTGATCTT
CAGCATCTTTTACTTTCACCAGCGTTTCTGGGTGAGCAAAAACAGGAAGGCAAAATGCCGCAAAAAAGGG
AATAAGGGCGACACGGAAATGTTGAATACTCATACTCTTCCTTTTTCAATATTATTGAAGCATTTATCAG
GGTTATTGTCTCATGAGCGGATACATATTTGAATGTATTTAGAAAAATAAACAAATAGGGGTTCCGCGCA
CATTTCCCCGAAAAGTGCCACCTGACGTCGACGGATCGGGAGATCTCCCGATCCCCTATGGTGCACTCTC
AGTACAATCTGCTCTGATGCCGCATAGTTAAGCCAGTATCTGCTCCCTGCTTGTGTGTTGGAGGTCGCTG
AGTAGTGCGCGAGCAAAATTTAAGCTACAACAAGGCAAGGCTTGACCGACAATTGCATGAAGAATCTGCT
TAGGGTTAGGCGTTTTGCGCTGCTTCGCGATGTACGGGCCAGATATACGCGTTGACATTGATTATTGACT
AGTTATTAATAGTAATCAATTACGGGGTCATTAGTTCATAGCCCATATATGGAGTTCCGCGTTACATAAC
TTACGGTAAATGGCCCGCCTGGCTGACCGCCCAACGACCCCCGCCCATTGACGTCAATAATGACGTATGT
TCCCATAGTAACGCCAATAGGGACTTTCCATTGACGTCAATGGGTGGAGTATTTACGGTAAACTGCCCAC
TTGGCAGTACATCAAGTGTATCATATGCCAAGTACGCCCCCTATTGACGTCAATGACGGTAAATGGCCCG
CCTGGCATTATGCCCAGTACATGACCTTATGGGACTTTCCTACTTGGCAGTACATCTACGTATTAGTCAT
CGCTATTACCATGGTGATGCGGTTTTGGCAGTACATCAATGGGCGTGGATAGCGGTTTGACTCACGGGGA
TTTCCAAGTCTCCACCCCATTGACGTCAATGGGAGTTTGTTTTGGCACCAAAATCAACGGGACTTTCCAA
AATGTCGTAACAACTCCGCCCCATTGACGCAAATGGGCGGTAGGCGTGTACGGTGGGAGGTCTATATAAG
CAGCGCGTTTTGCCTGTACTGGGTCTCTCTGGTTAGACCAGATCTGAGCCTGGGAGCTCTCTGGCTAACT
AGGGAACCCACTGCTTAAGCCTCAATAAAGCTTGCCTTGAGTGCTTCAAGTAGTGTGTGCCCGTCTGTTG
TGTGACTCTGGTAACTAGAGATCCCTCAGACCCTTTTAGTCAGTGTGGAAAATCTCTAGCAGTGGCGCCC
GAACAGGGACTTGAAAGCGAAAGGGAAACCAGAGGAGCTCTCTCGACGCAGGACTCGGCTTGCTGAAGCG
CGCACGGCAAGAGGCGAGGGGCGGCGACTGGTGAGTACGCCAAAAATTTTGACTAGCGGAGGCTAGAAGG
AGAGAGATGGGTGCGAGAGCGTCAGTATTAAGCGGGGGAGAATTAGATCGCGATGGGAAAAAATTCGGTT
AAGGCCAGGGGGAAAGAAAAAATATAAATTAAAACATATAGTATGGGCAAGCAGGGAGCTAGAACGATTC
GCAGTTAATCCTGGCCTGTTAGAAACATCAGAAGGCTGTAGACAAATACTGGGACAGCTACAACCATCCC
TTCAGACAGGATCAGAAGAACTTAGATCATTATATAATACAGTAGCAACCCTCTATTGTGTGCATCAAAG
GATAGAGATAAAAGACACCAAGGAAGCTTTAGACAAGATAGAGGAAGAGCAAAACAAAAGTAAGACCACC
GCACAGCAAGCGGCCGCTGATCTTCAGACCTGGAGGAGGAGATATGAGGGACAATTGGAGAAGTGAATTA
TATAAATATAAAGTAGTAAAAATTGAACCATTAGGAGTAGCACCCACCAAGGCAAAGAGAAGAGTGGTGC
AGAGAGAAAAAAGAGCAGTGGGAATAGGAGCTTTGTTCCTTGGGTTCTTGGGAGCAGCAGGAAGCACTAT
GGGCGCAGCGTCAATGACGCTGACGGTACAGGCCAGACAATTATTGTCTGGTATAGTGCAGCAGCAGAAC
AATTTGCTGAGGGCTATTGAGGCGCAACAGCATCTGTTGCAACTCACAGTCTGGGGCATCAAGCAGCTCC
AGGCAAGAATCCTGGCTGTGGAAAGATACCTAAAGGATCAACAGCTCCTGGGGATTTGGGGTTGCTCTGG
AAAACTCATTTGCACCACTGCTGTGCCTTGGAATGCTAGTTGGAGTAATAAATCTCTGGAACAGATTTGG
AATCACACGACCTGGATGGAGTGGGACAGAGAAATTAACAATTACACAAGCTTAATACACTCCTTAATTG
AAGAATCGCAAAACCAGCAAGAAAAGAATGAACAAGAATTATTGGAATTAGATAAATGGGCAAGTTTGTG
GAATTGGTTTAACATAACAAATTGGCTGTGGTATATAAAATTATTCATAATGATAGTAGGAGGCTTGGTA
GGTTTAAGAATAGTTTTTGCTGTACTTTCTATAGTGAATAGAGTTAGGCAGGGATATTCACCATTATCGT
TTCAGACCCACCTCCCAACCCCGAGGGGACCCGACAGGCCCGAAGGAATAGAAGAAGAAGGTGGAGAGAG
AGACAGAGACAGATCCATTCGATTAGTGAACGGATCGGCACTGCGTGCGCCAATTCTGCAGACAAATGGC
AGTATTCATCCACAATTTTAAAAGAAAAGGGGGGATTGGGGGGTACAGTGCAGGGGAAAGAATAGTAGAC
ATAATAGCAACAGACATACAAACTAAAGAATTACAAAAACAAATTACAAAAATTCAAAATTTTCGGGTTT
ATTACAGGGACAGCAGAGATCCAGTTTGGTTAATTAAGGTACCGAGGGCCTATTTCCCATGATTCCTTCA
TATTTGCATATACGATACAAGGCTGTTAGAGAGATAATTAGAATTAATTTGACTGTAAACACAAAGATAT
TAGTACAAAATACGTGACGTAGAAAGTAATAATTTCTTGGGTAGTTTGCAGTTTTAAAATTATGTTTTAA
AATGGACTATCATATGCTTACCGTAACTTGAAAGTATTTCGATTTCTTGGCTTTATATATCTTGTGGAAA
GGACGAAACACCGGAGACGGTTGTAAATGAGCACACAAAATACACATGCTAAAATATTATATTCTATGAC
CTTTATAAAATCAACCAAAATCTTCTTTTTAATAACTTTAGTATCAATAATTAGAATTTTTATGTTCCTT
TTTGCAAACTTTTAATAAAAATGAGCAAAATAAAAAAACGCTAGTTTTAGTAACTCGCGTTGTTTTCTTC
ACCTTTAATAATAGCTACTCCACCACTTGTTCCTAAGCGGTCAGCTCCTGCTTCAATCATTTTTTGAGCA
TCTTCAAATGTTCTAACTCCACCAGCTGCTTTAACTAAAGCATTGTCTTTAACAACTGACTTCATTAGTT
TAACATCTTCAAATGTTGCACCTGATTTTGAAAATCCTGTTGATGTTTTAACAAATTCTAATCCAGCTTC
AACAGCTATTTCACAAGCTTTCATGATTTCTTCTTTTGTTAATAAACAATTTTCCATAATACATTTAACA
ACATGTGATCCAGCTGCTTTTTTTACAGCTTTCATGTCTTCTAAAACTAATTCATAATTTTTGTCTTTTA
ATGCACCAATATTTAATACCATATCAATTTCTGTTGCACCATCTTTAATTGCTTCAGAAACTTCGAATGC
TTTTGTAGCTGTTGTGCATGCACCTAGAGGAAAACCTACAACATTTGTTATTCCTACATTTGTGCCTTTT
AATAATTCTTTACAATAGCTTGTTCAATATGAATTAACACAAACTGTTGCAAAATCAAATTCAATTGCTT
CATCACATAATTGTTTAATTTCAGCTTTCGTAGCATCTTGTTTTAATAATGTGTGATCTATATATTTGTT
TAGTTTCATTTTTTCTCCTATATATTCATTTTTAATTTTAATTCTTTAATAATTTCGTCTACTTTAACTT
TAGCGTTTTGAACAGATTCACCAACACCTATAAAATAAATTTTTAGTTTAGGTTCAGTTCCACTTGGGCG
AACAGCAAATCATGACTTATCTTCTAAATAAAATTTTAGTAAGTCTTGTCCTGGCATATTATACATTCCA
TCGATGTAGTCTTCAACATTAACAACTTTAAGTCCAGCAATTTGAGTTAAGGGTGTTGCTCTCAATGATT
TCATTAATGGTTCAATTTTTAATTTCTTTTCTTCTGGTTTAAAATTCAAGTTTAAAGTGAAAGTGTAATA
TGCACCCATTTCTTTAAATAAATCTTCTAAATAGTCTACTAATGTTTTATTTTGTTTTTTATAAAATCAA
GCAGCCTCTGCTATTAATATAGAAGCTTGTATTCCATCTTTATCTCTAGCTGAGTCATCAATTACATATC
CATAACTTTCTTCATAAGCAAAAACAAAATTTAATCCGTTATCTTCTTCTTTAGCAATTTCTCTACCCAT
TCATTTAAATCCAGTTAAAGTTTTTACAATATTAACTCCATATTTTTCATGAGCGATTCTATCACCCAAA
TCACTTGTTACAAAACTTGAATATAGAGCCGGATTTTTTGGAATGCTATTTAAGCGTTTTAGATTTGATA
ATTTTCAATCAATTAAAATTGGTCCTGTTTGATTTCCATCTAATCTTACAAAATGACCATCATGTTTTAT
TGCCATTCCAAATCTGTCAGCATCTGGGTCATTCATAATAATAATATCTGCATCATGTTTAATACCATAT
TCAAGCGGTATTTTTCATGCAGGATCAAATTCTGGATTTGGATTTACAACATTTTTAAATGTTTCATCTT
CAAATGCATGCTCTTCAACCTCAATAACGTTATATCCTGATTCACGTAATATTTTTGGGGTAAATTTAGT
TCCTGTTCCATTAACTGCGCTAAAAATAATTTTTAAATCTTTTTTAGCTTCTTGCTCTTTTTTGTACGTC
TCTGTTTTAGAGCTAGAAATAGCAAGTTAAAATAAGGCTAGTCCGTTATCAACTTGAAAAAGTGGCACCG
AGTCGGTGCTTTTTTGAATTCGCTAGCTAGGTCTTGAAAGGAGTGGGAATTGGCTCCGGTGCCCGTCAGT
GGGCAGAGCGCACATCGCCCACAGTCCCCGAGAAGTTGGGGGGAGGGGTCGGCAATTGATCCGGTGCCTA
GAGAAGGTGGCGCGGGGTAAACTGGGAAAGTGATGTCGTGTACTGGCTCCGCCTTTTTCCCGAGGGTGGG
GGAGAACCGTATATAAGTGCAGTAGTCGCCGTGAACGTTCTTTTTCGCAACGGGTTTGCCGCCAGAACAC
AGGACCGGTTCTAGAGCGCTGCCACCATGGACAAGAAGTACAGCATCGGCCTGGACATCGGCACCAACTC
TGTGGGCTGGGCCGTGATCACCGACGAGTACAAGGTGCCCAGCAAGAAATTCAAGGTGCTGGGCAACACC
GACCGGCACAGCATCAAGAAGAACCTGATCGGAGCCCTGCTGTTCGACAGCGGCGAAACAGCCGAGGCCA
CCCGGCTGAAGAGAACCGCCAGAAGAAGATACACCAGACGGAAGAACCGGATCTGCTATCTGCAAGAGAT
CTTCAGCAACGAGATGGCCAAGGTGGACGACAGCTTCTTCCACAGACTGGAAGAGTCCTTCCTGGTGGAA
GAGGATAAGAAGCACGAGCGGCACCCCATCTTCGGCAACATCGTGGACGAGGTGGCCTACCACGAGAAGT
ACCCCACCATCTACCACCTGAGAAAGAAACTGGTGGACAGCACCGACAAGGCCGACCTGCGGCTGATCTA
TCTGGCCCTGGCCCACATGATCAAGTTCCGGGGCCACTTCCTGATCGAGGGCGACCTGAACCCCGACAAC
AGCGACGTGGACAAGCTGTTCATCCAGCTGGTGCAGACCTACAACCAGCTGTTCGAGGAAAACCCCATCA
ACGCCAGCGGCGTGGACGCCAAGGCCATCCTGTCTGCCAGACTGAGCAAGAGCAGACGGCTGGAAAATCT
GATCGCCCAGCTGCCCGGCGAGAAGAAGAATGGCCTGTTCGGAAACCTGATTGCCCTGAGCCTGGGCCTG
ACCCCCAACTTCAAGAGCAACTTCGACCTGGCCGAGGATGCCAAACTGCAGCTGAGCAAGGACACCTACG
ACGACGACCTGGACAACCTGCTGGCCCAGATCGGCGACCAGTACGCCGACCTGTTTCTGGCCGCCAAGAA
CCTGTCCGACGCCATCCTGCTGAGCGACATCCTGAGAGTGAACACCGAGATCACCAAGGCCCCCCTGAGC
GCCTCTATGATCAAGAGATACGACGAGCACCACCAGGACCTGACCCTGCTGAAAGCTCTCGTGCGGCAGC
AGCTGCCTGAGAAGTACAAAGAGATTTTCTTCGACCAGAGCAAGAACGGCTACGCCGGCTACATTGACGG
CGGAGCCAGCCAGGAAGAGTTCTACAAGTTCATCAAGCCCATCCTGGAAAAGATGGACGGCACCGAGGAA
CTGCTCGTGAAGCTGAACAGAGAGGACCTGCTGCGGAAGCAGCGGACCTTCGACAACGGCAGCATCCCCC
ACCAGATCCACCTGGGAGAGCTGCACGCCATTCTGCGGCGGCAGGAAGATTTTTACCCATTCCTGAAGGA
CAACCGGGAAAAGATCGAGAAGATCCTGACCTTCCGCATCCCCTACTACGTGGGCCCTCTGGCCAGGGGA
AACAGCAGATTCGCCTGGATGACCAGAAAGAGCGAGGAAACCATCACCCCCTGGAACTTCGAGGAAGTGG
TGGACAAGGGCGCTTCCGCCCAGAGCTTCATCGAGCGGATGACCAACTTCGATAAGAACCTGCCCAACGA
GAAGGTGCTGCCCAAGCACAGCCTGCTGTACGAGTACTTCACCGTGTATAACGAGCTGACCAAAGTGAAA
TACGTGACCGAGGGAATGAGAAAGCCCGCCTTCCTGAGCGGCGAGCAGAAAAAGGCCATCGTGGACCTGC
TGTTCAAGACCAACCGGAAAGTGACCGTGAAGCAGCTGAAAGAGGACTACTTCAAGAAAATCGAGTGCTT
CGACTCCGTGGAAATCTCCGGCGTGGAAGATCGGTTCAACGCCTCCCTGGGCACATACCACGATCTGCTG
AAAATTATCAAGGACAAGGACTTCCTGGACAATGAGGAAAACGAGGACATTCTGGAAGATATCGTGCTGA
CCCTGACACTGTTTGAGGACAGAGAGATGATCGAGGAACGGCTGAAAACCTATGCCCACCTGTTCGACGA
CAAAGTGATGAAGCAGCTGAAGCGGCGGAGATACACCGGCTGGGGCAGGCTGAGCCGGAAGCTGATCAAC
GGCATCCGGGACAAGCAGTCCGGCAAGACAATCCTGGATTTCCTGAAGTCCGACGGCTTCGCCAACAGAA
ACTTCATGCAGCTGATCCACGACGACAGCCTGACCTTTAAAGAGGACATCCAGAAAGCCCAGGTGTCCGG
CCAGGGCGATAGCCTGCACGAGCACATTGCCAATCTGGCCGGCAGCCCCGCCATTAAGAAGGGCATCCTG
CAGACAGTGAAGGTGGTGGACGAGCTCGTGAAAGTGATGGGCCGGCACAAGCCCGAGAACATCGTGATCG
AAATGGCCAGAGAGAACCAGACCACCCAGAAGGGACAGAAGAACAGCCGCGAGAGAATGAAGCGGATCGA
AGAGGGCATCAAAGAGCTGGGCAGCCAGATCCTGAAAGAACACCCCGTGGAAAACACCCAGCTGCAGAAC
GAGAAGCTGTACCTGTACTACCTGCAGAATGGGCGGGATATGTACGTGGACCAGGAACTGGACATCAACC
GGCTGTCCGACTACGATGTGGACCATATCGTGCCTCAGAGCTTTCTGAAGGACGACTCCATCGACAACAA
GGTGCTGACCAGAAGCGACAAGAACCGGGGCAAGAGCGACAACGTGCCCTCCGAAGAGGTCGTGAAGAAG
ATGAAGAACTACTGGCGGCAGCTGCTGAACGCCAAGCTGATTACCCAGAGAAAGTTCGACAATCTGACCA
AGGCCGAGAGAGGCGGCCTGAGCGAACTGGATAAGGCCGGCTTCATCAAGAGACAGCTGGTGGAAACCCG
GCAGATCACAAAGCACGTGGCACAGATCCTGGACTCCCGGATGAACACTAAGTACGACGAGAATGACAAG
CTGATCCGGGAAGTGAAAGTGATCACCCTGAAGTCCAAGCTGGTGTCCGATTTCCGGAAGGATTTCCAGT
TTTACAAAGTGCGCGAGATCAACAACTACCACCACGCCCACGACGCCTACCTGAACGCCGTCGTGGGAAC
CGCCCTGATCAAAAAGTACCCTAAGCTGGAAAGCGAGTTCGTGTACGGCGACTACAAGGTGTACGACGTG
CGGAAGATGATCGCCAAGAGCGAGCAGGAAATCGGCAAGGCTACCGCCAAGTACTTCTTCTACAGCAACA
TCATGAACTTTTTCAAGACCGAGATTACCCTGGCCAACGGCGAGATCCGGAAGCGGCCTCTGATCGAGAC
AAACGGCGAAACCGGGGAGATCGTGTGGGATAAGGGCCGGGATTTTGCCACCGTGCGGAAAGTGCTGAGC
ATGCCCCAAGTGAATATCGTGAAAAAGACCGAGGTGCAGACAGGCGGCTTCAGCAAAGAGTCTATCCTGC
CCAAGAGGAACAGCGATAAGCTGATCGCCAGAAAGAAGGACTGGGACCCTAAGAAGTACGGCGGCTTCGA
CAGCCCCACCGTGGCCTATTCTGTGCTGGTGGTGGCCAAAGTGGAAAAGGGCAAGTCCAAGAAACTGAAG
AGTGTGAAAGAGCTGCTGGGGATCACCATCATGGAAAGAAGCAGCTTCGAGAAGAATCCCATCGACTTTC
TGGAAGCCAAGGGCTACAAAGAAGTGAAAAAGGACCTGATCATCAAGCTGCCTAAGTACTCCCTGTTCGA
GCTGGAAAACGGCCGGAAGAGAATGCTGGCCTCTGCCGGCGAACTGCAGAAGGGAAACGAACTGGCCCTG
CCCTCCAAATATGTGAACTTCCTGTACCTGGCCAGCCACTATGAGAAGCTGAAGGGCTCCCCCGAGGATA
ATGAGCAGAAACAGCTGTTTGTGGAACAGCACAAGCACTACCTGGACGAGATCATCGAGCAGATCAGCGA
GTTCTCCAAGAGAGTGATCCTGGCCGACGCTAATCTGGACAAAGTGCTGTCCGCCTACAACAAGCACCGG
GATAAGCCCATCAGAGAGCAGGCCGAGAATATCATCCACCTGTTTACCCTGACCAATCTGGGAGCCCCTG
CCGCCTTCAAGTACTTTGACACCACCATCGACCGGAAGAGGTACACCAGCACCAAAGAGGTGCTGGACGC
CACCCTGATCCACCAGAGCATCACCGGCCTGTACGAGACACGGATCGACCTGTCTCAGCTGGGAGGCGAC
AAGCGACCTGCCGCCACAAAGAAGGCTGGACAGGCTAAGAAGAAGAAAGATTACAAAGACGATGACGATA
AGGGATCCGGCGCAACAAACTTCTCTCTGCTGAAACAAGCCGGAGATGTCGAAGAGAATCCTGGACCGAC
CGAGTACAAGCCCACGGTGCGCCTCGCCACCCGCGACGACGTCCCCAGGGCCGTACGCACCCTCGCCGCC
GCGTTCGCCGACTACCCCGCCACGCGCCACACCGTCGATCCGGACCGCCACATCGAGCGGGTCACCGAGC
TGCAAGAACTCTTCCTCACGCGCGTCGGGCTCGACATCGGCAAGGTGTGGGTCGCGGACGACGGCGCCGC
GGTGGCGGTCTGGACCACGCCGGAGAGCGTCGAAGCGGGGGCGGTGTTCGCCGAGATCGGCCCGCGCATG
GCCGAGTTGAGCGGTTCCCGGCTGGCCGCGCAGCAACAGATGGAAGGCCTCCTGGCGCCGCACCGGCCCA
AGGAGCCCGCGTGGTTCCTGGCCACCGTCGGAGTCTCGCCCGACCACCAGGGCAAGGGTCTGGGCAGCGC
CGTCGTGCTCCCCGGAGTGGAGGCGGCCGAGCGCGCCGGGGTGCCCGCCTTCCTGGAGACCTCCGCGCCC
CGCAACCTCCCCTTCTACGAGCGGCTCGGCTTCACCGTCACCGCCGACGTCGAGGTGCCCGAAGGACCGC
GCACCTGGTGCATGACCCGCAAGCCCGGTGCCTGAACGCGTTAAGTCGACAATCAACCTCTGGATTACAA
AATTTGTGAAAGATTGACTGGTATTCTTAACTATGTTGCTCCTTTTACGCTATGTGGATACGCTGCTTTA
ATGCCTTTGTATCATGCTATTGCTTCCCGTATGGCTTTCATTTTCTCCTCCTTGTATAAATCCTGGTTGC
TGTCTCTTTATGAGGAGTTGTGGCCCGTTGTCAGGCAACGTGGCGTGGTGTGCACTGTGTTTGCTGACGC
AACCCCCACTGGTTGGGGCATTGCCACCACCTGTCAGCTCCTTTCCGGGACTTTCGCTTTCCCCCTCCCT
ATTGCCACGGCGGAACTCATCGCCGCCTGCCTTGCCCGCTGCTGGACAGGGGCTCGGCTGTTGGGCACTG
ACAATTCCGTGGTGTTGTCGGGGAAATCATCGTCCTTTCCTTGGCTGCTCGCCTGTGTTGCCACCTGGAT
TCTGCGCGGGACGTCCTTCTGCTACGTCCCTTCGGCCCTCAATCCAGCGGACCTTCCTTCCCGCGGCCTG
CTGCCGGCTCTGCGGCCTCTTCCGCGTCTTCGCCTTCGCCCTCAGACGAGTCGGATCTCCCTTTGGGCCG
CCTCCCCGCGTCGACTTTAAGACCAATGACTTACAAGGCAGCTGTAGATCTTAGCCACTTTTTAAAAGAA
AAGGGGGGACTGGAAGGGCTAATTCACTCCCAACGAAGACAAGATATCCTTGATCTGTGGATCTACCACA
CACAAGGCTACTTCCCTGATTGGCAGAACTACACACCAGGGCCAGGGATCAGATATCCACTGACCTTTGG
ATGGTGCTACAAGCTAGTACCAGTTGAGCAAGAGAAGGTAGAAGAAGCCAATGAAGGAGAGAACACCCGC
TTGTTACACCCTGTGAGCCTGCATGGGATGGATGACCCGGAGAGAGAAGTATTAGAGTGGAGGTTTGACA
GCCGCCTAGCATTTCATCACATGGCCCGAGAGCTGCATCCGGAGTACTTCAAGAACTGCTGACATCGAGC
TTGCTACAAGGGACTTTCCGCTGGGGACTTTCCAGGGAGGCGTGGCCTGGGCGGGACTGGGGAGTGGCGA
GCCCTCAGATGCTGCATATAAGCAGCTGCTTTTTGCTTGTACTGGGTCTCTCTGGTTAGACCAGATCTGA
GCCTGGGAGCTCTCTGGCTAACTAGGGAACCCACTGCTTAAGCCTCAATAAAGCTTGCCTTGAGTGCTTC
AAGTAGTGTGTGCCCGTCTGTTGTGTGACTCTGGTAACTAGAGATCCCTCAGACCCTTTTAGTCAGTGTG
GAAAATCTCTAGCAGGGCCCGTTTAAACCCGCTGATCAGCCTCGACTGTGCCTTCTAGTTGCCAGCCATC
TGTTGTTTGCCCCTCCCCCGTGCCTTCCTTGACCCTGGAAGGTGCCACTCCCACTGTCCTTTCCTAATAA
AATGAGGAAATTGCATCGCATTGTCTGAGTAGGTGTCATTCTATTCTGGGGGGTGGGGTGGGGCAGGACA
GCAAGGGGGAGGATTGGGAAGACAATAGCAGGCATGCTGGGGATGCGGTGGGCTCTATGGCTTCTGAGGC
GGAAAGAACCAGCTGGGGCTCTAGGGGGTATCCCC
[124 nt withheld, positions 12776-12899]
C
[91 nt withheld, positions 12901-12991]
A
[49 nt withheld, positions 12993-13041]
CCTTTGACGTTGGAGTCCACGTTCTTT
[37 nt withheld, positions 13069-13105]
ACCCTATCTCGGTCTATTCTTTTGATTTATAAGGGATTTTGCCGATTTCGGCCTATTGGTTAAAAAATGA
GCTGATTTAACAAAAATTTAACGCGAATTAATTCTGTGGAATGTGTGTCAGTTAGGGTGTGGAAAGTCCC
CAGGCTCCCCAGCAGGCAGAAGTATGCAAAGCATGCATCTCAATTAGTCAGCAACCAGGTGTGGAAAGTC
CCCAGGCTCCCCAGCAGGCAGAAGTATGCAAAGCATGCATCTCAATTAGTCAGCAACCATAGTCCCGCCC
CTAACTCCGCCCATCCCGCCCCTAACTCCGCCCAGTTCCGCCCATTCTCCGCCCCATGGCTGACTAATTT
TTTTTATTTATGCAGAGGCCGAGGCCGCCTCTGCCTCTGAGCTATTCCAGAAGTAGTGAGGAGGCTTTTT
TGGAGGCCTAGGCTTTTGCAAAAAGCTCCCGGGAGCTTGTATATCCATTTTCGGATCTGATCAGCACGTG
TTGACAATTAATCATCGGCATAGTATATCGGCATAGTATAATACGACAAGGTGAGGAACTAAACCATGGC
CAAGTTGACCAGTGCCGTTCCGGTGCTCACCGCGCGCGACGTCGCCGGAGCGGTCGAGTTCTGGACCGAC
CGGCTCGGGTTCTCCCGGGACTTCGTGGAGGACGACTTCGCCGGTGTGGTCCGGGACGACGTGACCCTGT
TCATCAGCGCGGTCCAGGACCAGGTGGTGCCGGACAACACCCTGGCCTGGGTGTGGGTGCGCGGCCTGGA
CGAGCTGTACGCCGAGTGGTCGGAGGTCGTGTCCACGAACTTCCGGGACGCCTCCGGGCCGGCCATGACC
GAGATCGGCGAGCAGCCGTGGGGGCGGGAGTTCGCCCTGCGCGACCCGGCCGGCAACTGCGTGCACTTCG
TGGCCGAGGAGCAGGACTGACACGTGCTACGAGATTTCGATTCCACCGCCGCCTTCTATGAAAGGTTGGG
CTTCGGAATCGTTTTCCGGGACGCCGGCTGGATGATCCTCCAGCGCGGGGATCTCATGCTGGAGTTCTTC
GCCCACCCCAACTTGTTTATTGCAGCTTATAATGGTTACAAATAAAGCAATAGCATCACAAATTTCACAA
ATAAAGCATTTTTTTCACTGCATTCTAGTTGTGGTTTGTCCAAACTCATCAATGTATCTTATCATGTCTG
TATACCGTCGACCTCTAGCTAGAGCTTGGCGTAATCATGGTCATAGCTGTTTCCTGTGTGAAATTGTTAT
CCGCTCACAATTCCACACAACATACGAGCCGGAAGCATAAAGTGTAAAGCCTGGGGTGCCTAATGAGTGA
GCTAACTCACATTAATTGCGTTGCGCTCACTGCCCGCTTTCCAGTCGGGAAACCTGTCGTGCCAGCTGCA
TTAATGAATCGGCCAACGCGCGGGGAGAGGCGGTTTGCGTATTGGGCGCTCTTCCGCTTCCTCGCTCACT
GACTCGCTGCGCTCGGTCGTTCGGCTGCGGCGAGCGGTATCAGCTCACTCAAAGGCGGTAATACGGTTAT
CCACAGAATCAGGGGATAACGCAGGAAAGAACATGTGAGCAAAAGGCCAGCAAAAGGCCAGGAACCGTAA
AAAGGCCGCGTTGCTGGCGTTTTTCCATAGGCTCCGCCCCCCTGACGAGCATCACAAAAATCGACGCTCA
AGTCAGAGGTGGCGAAACCCGACAGGACTATAAAGATACCAGGCGTTTCCCCCTGGAAGCTCCCTCGTGC
GCTCTCCTGTTCCGACCCTGCCGCTTACCGGATACCTGTCCGCCTTTCTCCCTTCGGGAAGCGTGGCGCT
TTCTCATAGCTCACGCTGTAGGTATCTCAGTTCGGTGTAGGTCGTTCGCTCCAAGCTGGGCTGTGTGCAC
GAACCCCCCGTTCAGCCCGACCGCTGCGCCTTATCCGGTAACTATCGTCTTGAGTCCAACCCGGTAAGAC
ACGACTTATCGCCACTGGCAGCAGCCACTGGTAACAGGATTAGCAGAGCGAGGTATGTAGGCGGTGCTAC
AGAGTTCTTGAAGTGGTGGCCTAACTACGGCTACACTAGAAGAACAGTATTTGGTATCTGCGCTCTGCTG
AAGCCAGTTACCTTCGGAAAAAGAGTTGGTAGCTCTTGATCCGGCAAACAAACCACCGCTGGTAGCGG
